Addgene plasmid #198150: p4305
Purpose: bacterial expression of sifA::HaloTag fusion
Depositing lab: Michael Hensel. Depositing organization: Universitaet Osnabrueck. Publication: Single molecule analyses reveal dynamics of Salmonella translocated effector proteins in host cell endomembranes. Goser V, Sander N, Schulte M, Scharte F, Franzkoch R, Liss V, Psathaki OE, Hensel M. Nat Commun. 2023 Mar 4;14(1):1240. doi: 10.1038/s41467-023-36758-9. PubMed 36870997.
Backbone
  Vector backbone: pWSK29
  Vector type: Bacterial Expression
Growth in bacteria
  Bacterial resistance: Ampicillin, 100 μg/mL
  Growth temperature: 37°C
  Growth strain: NEB Stable
  Copy number: Low Copy
Gene/Insert
  Gene/Insert name: PsifA sifA::L16::HaloTag::HA
  Species: Salmonella enterica serovar Typhimurium
  Entrez Gene: sifA (a.k.a. STM1224)
  Tag / fusion protein: HaloTag-HA (C terminal on insert)
  Cloning method: Gibson Cloning
Terms and licenses: Academic/Nonprofit Terms; Industry Terms: Not Available to Industry
How to cite: p4305 was a gift from Michael Hensel (Addgene plasmid # 198150 ; http://n2t.net/addgene:198150 ; RRID:Addgene_198150)
