[The description below was written by a language model from this plasmid's Addgene catalogue record and pLannotate feature annotations shown in this document.]
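Description:
p4305 is a low-copy bacterial expression plasmid built on the pWSK29 backbone, carrying the Salmonella enterica serovar Typhimurium effector gene sifA fused at its C terminus to HaloTag and an HA epitope. Replication relies on the pSC101 origin together with its cognate Rep101 (RepA) protein, which keeps copy number low, and selection is by ampicillin through the bla gene and its own promoter. The backbone also contributes an f1 phage origin and the pBluescript-type cloning region, with lac promoter/operator, CAP site, T3 and T7 promoters and interrupted lacZα fragments flanking the insert. Short annotated fragments of TcR, lacI, an RSF origin and a Tn903-related protein appear to be backbone remnants or partial matches rather than functional elements.

The insert, assembled by Gibson cloning, is described as PsifA sifA::L16::HaloTag::HA, meaning the fusion is driven by the native sifA promoter. That promoter is not annotated separately, but roughly 360 nt of unannotated sequence lies between the T7 promoter and the start of the sifA reading frame, consistent with its position. The cassette lies on the opposite strand to the lac and T3 promoters, and the L16 linker and HA tag are likewise not called in the feature table. SifA is a translocated effector required for endosomal tubulation and formation of Salmonella-induced filaments in host cells. HaloTag is a modified dehalogenase that binds chloroalkane ligands covalently, so the translocated fusion can be labelled with fluorescent ligands, while HA permits antibody detection. The associated work used such fusions for single-molecule analysis of effector dynamics on host cell endomembranes, where low copy number and native regulation would favour near-physiological expression.
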