Features (pLannotate 1.2.2; 19 found; start..end, strand, type, name):
    414..542     +  CDS            TRA2_ECOLX (fragment): Protein predicted: Swiss-Prot protein existence level 4. Required for transposition of transposon Tn903. From Escherichia coli.
   1297..2247    -  CDS            Rep101: RepA protein needed for replication with the pSC101 origin; rep101
   2295..2517    -  rep_origin     pSC101 ori: low-copy replication origin that requires the Rep101 protein
   2882..3503    -  CDS            TcR (fragment): tetracycline efflux protein; tet; confers resistance to tetracycline
   3506..3522    -  CDS            lacZα (fragment): LacZα fragment of β-galactosidase; lacZ fragment
   3561..3689    +  rep_origin     RSF ori (fragment): Plasmids containing the RSF 1030 origin of replication can be propagated in E. coli cells that contain additional plasmids with compatible origins.
   3691..3783    +  CDS            lacI (fragment): lac repressor; lacI; The lac repressor binds to the lac operator to inhibit transcription in E. coli. This inhibition can be relieved by adding lactose or isopropyl-β-D-thiogalactopyranoside (IPTG).
   3796..3817    +  protein_bind   CAP binding site: CAP binding activates transcription in the presence of cAMP. E. coli catabolite activator protein
   3832..3862    +  promoter       lac promoter: promoter for the E. coli lac operon
   3870..3886    +  protein_bind   lac operator: The lac repressor binds to the lac operator to inhibit transcription in E. coli. This inhibition can be relieved by adding lactose or isopropyl-β-D-thiogalactopyranoside (IPTG). lac repressor encoded by lacI
   3931..3949    +  promoter       T3 promoter: promoter for bacteriophage T3 RNA polymerase
   3962..3991    +  misc_feature   MCS (fragment): pBluescript multiple cloning site
   4023..4906    -  CDS            HaloTag® (fragment): modified bacterial dehalogenase that forms covalent bonds with chloroalkane derivatives
   4955..5962    -  CDS            sifA: SIFA_SALTY - Experimental evidence at protein level: Swiss-Prot protein existence level 1. Effector proteins function to alter host cell physiology and promote bacterial survival in host tissues. This protein is required for endosomal tubulation and formation of Salmonella-induced filaments (Sifs), which are filamentous structures containing lysosomal membrane glycoproteins within epithelial cells. Sif formation is concomitant with intracellular bacterial replication. From Salmonella typhimurium (strain LT2 / SGSC1412 / ATCC 700720).
   6328..6346    -  promoter       T7 promoter: promoter for bacteriophage T7 RNA polymerase
   6354..6509    +  CDS            lacZα (fragment): LacZα fragment of β-galactosidase; lacZ fragment
   6514..6942    +  rep_origin     f1 ori (sequence partly withheld): f1 bacteriophage origin of replication; arrow indicates direction of (+) strand synthesis
   6995..7099    +  promoter       AmpR promoter: bla
   7100..276     +  CDS            AmpR (across the origin): β-lactamase; bla; confers resistance to ampicillin, carbenicillin, and related antibiotics
>Addgene plasmid #198150 | p4305 | addgene full sequence | sequence record 388083 | Addgene NGS Result
CTACTTACTCTAGCTTCCCGGCAACAATTAATAGACTGGATGGAGGCGGATAAAGTTGCAGGACCACTTC
TGCGCTCGGCCCTTCCGGCTGGCTGGTTTATTGCTGATAAATCTGGAGCCGGTGAGCGTGGGTCTCGCGG
TATCATTGCAGCACTGGGGCCAGATGGTAAGCCCTCCCGTATCGTAGTTATCTACACGACGGGGAGTCAG
GCAACTATGGATGAACGAAATAGACAGATCGCTGAGATAGGTGCCTCACTGATTAAGCATTGGTAACTGT
CAGACCAAGTTTACTCATATATACTTTAGATTGATTTAAAACTTCATTTTTAATTTAAAAGGATCTAGGT
GAAGATCCTTTTTGATAATCTCATGACCAAAATCCCTTAACGTGAGTTTTCGTTCCACTGAGCGTCAGAT
CTCTGTTCGGGGGTTCACTGACGCTGCGTGACTACGATGGTCAGGTTGCGGAGGCTATGGCCCTGGTACG
AGCGCTGAACAAAATGACGAAAGCAGGTATGCCTGAAAGCGTGCGTATTGCCTGAAAACACAACCCGCTA
CGGGGGAGACTTACCCGAAATCTGATTTATTCAACAAAGCCACTTTCAGTATGGATTTGGGTGTTACGGG
GGGGGGTTGGTGCTTAAAATCGCGCTGAGGATTTCTGATGGTGTTAAGCGGGCGGTTTTGAGATGTAAAC
TCGCCCGTTTAACATAATGGATCTTGCGCGCACCGCCCGAACACCACTCGCCACAAAAAACCGCCGGAAC
GTCCAAAAGTACGGGTTTTGCTGCCCGCAAACGGGCTGTTCTGGTGTTGCTAGTTTGTTATCAGAATCGC
AGATCCGGCTTCAGCCGGTTTGCCGGCTGAAAGCGCTATTTCTTCCAGAATTGCCATGATTTTTTCCCCA
CGGGAGGCGTCACTGGCTCCCGTGTTGTCGGCAGCTTTGATTCGATAAGCAGCATCGCCTGTTTCAGGCT
GTCTATGTGTGACTGTTGAGCTGTAACAAGTTGTCTCAGGTGTTCAATTTCATGTTCTAGTTGCTTTGTT
TTACTGGTTTCACCTGTTCTATTAGGTGTTACATGCTGTTCATCTGTTACATTGTCGATCTGTTCATGGT
GAACAGCTTTGAATGCACCAAAAACTCGTAAAAGCTCTGATGTATCTATCTTTTTTACACCGTTTTCATC
TGTGCATATGGACAGTTTTCCCTTTGATATGTAACGGTGAACAGTTGTTCTACTTTTGTTTGTTAGTCTT
GATGCTTCACTGATAGATACAAGAGCCATAAGAACCTCAGATCCTTCCGTATTTAGCCAGTATGTTCTCT
AGTGTGGTTCGTTGTTTTTGCGTGAGCCATGAGAACGAACCATTGAGATCATACTTACTTTGCATGTCAC
TCAAAAATTTTGCCTCAAAACTGGTGAGCTGAATTTTTGCAGTTAAAGCATCGTGTAGTGTTTTTCTTAG
TCCGTTATGTAGGTAGGAATCTGATGTAATGGTTGTTGGTATTTTGTCACCATTCATTTTTATCTGGTTG
TTCTCAAGTTCGGTTACGAGATCCATTTGTCTATCTAGTTCAACTTGGAAAATCAACGTATCAGTCGGGC
GGCCTCGCTTATCAACCACCAATTTCATATTGCTGTAAGTGTTTAAATCTTTACTTATTGGTTTCAAAAC
CCATTGGTTAAGCCTTTTAAACTCATGGTAGTTATTTTCAAGCATTAACATGAACTTAAATTCATCAAGG
CTAATCTCTATATTTGCCTTGTGAGTTTTCTTTTGTGTTAGTTCTTTTAATAACCACTCATAAATCCTCA
TAGAGTATTTGTTTTCAAAAGACTTAACATGTTCCAGATTATATTTTATGAATTTTTTTAACTGGAAAAG
ATAAGGCAATATCTCTTCACTAAAAACTAATTCTAATTTTTCGCTTGAGAACTTGGCATAGTTTGTCCAC
TGGAAAATCTCAAAGCCTTTAACCAAAGGATTCCTGATTTCCACAGTTCTCGTCATCAGCTCTCTGGTTG
CTTTAGCTAATACACCATAAGCATTTTCCCTACTGATGTTCATCATCTGAGCGTATTGGTTATAAGTGAA
CGATACCGTCCGTTCTTTCCTTGTAGGGTTTTCAATCGTGGGGTTGAGTAGTGCCACACAGCATAAAATT
AGCTTGGTTTCATGCTCCGTTAAGTCATAGCGACTAATCGCTAGTTCATTTGCTTTGAAAACAACTAATT
CAGACATACATCTCAATTGGTCTAGGTGATTTTAATCACTATACCAATTGAGATGGGCTAGTCAATGATA
ATTACTAGTCCTTTTCCTTTGAGTTGTGGGTATCTGTAAATTCTGCTAGACCTTTGCTGGAAAACTTGTA
AATTCTGCTAGACCCTCTGTAAATTCCGCTAGACCTTTGTGTGTTTTTTTTGTTTATATTCAAGTGGTTA
TAATTTATAGAATAAAGAAAGAATAAAAAAAGATAAAAAGAATAGATCCCAGCCCTGTGTATAACTCACT
ACTTTAGTCAGTTCCGCAGTATTACAAAAGGATGTCGCAAACGCTGTTTGCTCCTCTACAAAACAGACCT
TAAAACCCTAAAGGATTAAGTAGCACCCTCGCAAGCTCGGGCAAATCGCTGAATATTCCTTTTGTCTCCG
ACCATCAGGCACCTGAGTCGCTGTCTTTTTCGTGACATTCAGTTCGCTGCGCTCACGGCTCTGGCAGTGA
ATGGGGGTAAATGGCACTACAGGCGCCTTTTATGGATTCATGCAAGGAAACTACCCATAATACAAGAAAA
GCCCGTCACGGGCTTCTCAGGGCGTTTTATGGCGGGTCTGCGGAGTGGTGAATCCGTTAGCGAGGTGCCG
CCGGCTTCCATTCAGGTCGAGGTGGCCCGGCTCCATGCACCGCGACGCAACGCGGGGAGGCAGACAAGGT
ATAGGGCGGCGCCTACAATCCATGCCAACCCGTTCCATGTGCTCGCCGAGGCGGCATAAATCGCCGTGAC
GATCAGCGGTCCAATGATCGAAGTTAGGCTGGTAAGAGCCGCGAGCGATCCTTGAAGCTGTCCCTGATGG
TCGTCATCTACCTGCCTGGACAGCATGGCCTGCAACGCGGGCATCCCGATGCCGCCGGAAGCGAGAAGAA
TCATAATGGGGAAGGCCATCCAGCCTCGCGTCGCGAACGCCAGCAAGACGTAGCCCAGCGCGTCGGCCGC
CATGCCGGCGATAATGGCCTGCTTCTCGCCGAAACGTTTGGTGGCGGGACCAGTGACGAAGGCTTGAGCG
AGGGCGTGCAAGATTCCGAATACCGCAAGCGACAGGCCGATCATCGTCGCGCTCCAGCGAAAGCGGTCCT
CGCCGAAAATGACCCAGAGCGCTGCCGGCACCCTGTCCTACGAGTTGCATGATAAAGAAGACAGTCATAA
GTGCGGCGACGATAGTCATGCCCCGCGCCCACCGGAAGGAGCTGACTGGGTTGAAGGCTCTCAAGGGCAT
CGGCATTCGCCATTCAGGCTGCCTCCTACCAAGACGACTTAAAATCCGACCCGTAGAGATCTCACATGTT
CTTTCCTGCGTTATCCCCTGATTCTGTGGATAACCGTATTACCGCCTTTGAGTGAGCTGATACCGCTCGC
CGCAGCCGAACGACCGAGCGCAGCGAGTCAGTGAGCGAGGAAGCGGAAGAGCGCCCAATACGCAAACCGC
CTCTCCCCGCGCGTTGGCCGATTCATTAATGCAGCTGGCACGACAGGTTTCCCGACTGGAAAGCGGGCAG
TGAGCGCAACGCAATTAATGTGAGTTAGCTCACTCATTAGGCACCCCAGGCTTTACACTTTATGCTTCCG
GCTCGTATGTTGTGTGGAATTGTGAGCGGATAACAATTTCACACAGGAAACAGCTATGACCATGATTACG
CCAAGCGCGCAATTAACCCTCACTAAAGGGAACAAAAGCTGGAGCTCCACCGCGGTGGCGGCCGCTCTAG
ATTAAGCGTAGTCTGGGACGTCGTATGGGTAACCGGAAATCTCCAGAGTAGACAGCCAGCGCGCGATCCC
GCTGCCGATCAGGTCCGGGTTGTCTTCTTGCAGCAGATTCAGACCCGGGCCGATGTCCACAGCCTTGCAG
TTAGGCAGGCTTTTGGCCAGGCGAGCGGCTTCGGCCGGTGGGATCAGAACGCCTGGGGTGCCCCAGAACA
GCAGCTTCGGGACAGGGGACTGGTGCAGCCAGTCCATGTATTCTTCGACCAGCGCGACGATGTTCGCTGG
CTCACCGGCGATTGGCAGCTCGTTTGGGAAGCGCCACAGTGGCTCGCGGTCAACAGGATTCAGGAACGGC
TCGCGGTAATGGTCCATCTCGACTTCAGTCAGCGGGCGGACGACACCCATCGGCAGCGTACCCTCGATAA
AAACGTTCTGATCGATGATCAGCTTGCGGCCGACGTCGGTGGTGCGGAAGGCCTGGAAGGTCTCGCGGGC
AAATTCTGGCCATTCGTCCCAGGTCGGGATAGGGCGGATGAACTCCATAAATGCAATACCTTTGACGCGC
TCTGGATTGCGCTTGGCCCAGTGGAAACCCAGAGCGGAGCCCCAGTCGTGAATGACCAGGACGACCTCTT
CCAGACCCAGGGCTTCGATGAAGGCATCCATGAAGCGGACGTGGTCGTCGAAGAAATAACCCAGGTCTGG
TTTGTCGGATTTGCCCATACCGATCAGGTCTGGAGCAATGCAGCGATGGGTCGGTGCAACATGCGGGATG
ATGTTGCGCCACACGTAGGAGGAGGTCGGGTTACCGTGCAGGAACAGCACAGGGGTGCCATCGCGCGGAC
CAACATCGACGTAGTGCATGCGCTCGCCCAGGACTTCCACATAATGGGGGTCGAATGGAAAGCCAGTACC
GATTTCGGATCCCGCCGCCGCTTCGCCCGCGCCCGCCGCAGACGCCGCAGAGCCTAAAAAACAACATAAA
CAGCCGCTTTGTTGTTCTGAGCGAACGTGTAGCGTGGTTAACTGTTCTTCCGCCATTTTTTGTATAGCCT
GGGGGTCTATTCTAAAAATGGCGTGAAAAACCTGATCAGAGATGGCTTCGACTATCTCAGCTAACATACT
TTGGCTGGTGCTGGGATCCGTTACGAGGAACGCCTGAAACGTCTTATCCGCTAGTAAAACCTCTTTTACC
ATTTTTTCAATAGGTATGTGGGTATGCGGTGGTGGTATTTCAAGCTGTTTTAATCCACACATCGCCATTG
TTTCTAAAAATGCGTTTTGCTGAGTACTTTCGGATATATTCGCATGGTGTAAAATGCGCGTTGTCTTTTC
AATCCCAGACTGAATTTTCGCTGCCAGGTAGGTTGCCTTTTCTTGCGCTTTCCACCCATCTAAATGTCCT
TTTCTCAATTCAGTATATAAATACCCCTCTATGTTGTCTAATGGAACCGATAATATCGGCGCGCCAGCAG
GATTGAGACATAATGTCGAAGGGAGGGGGTAGTCTACGATTTCGCTATATCTTCTCTTAATCATGGCCGT
CATTTGTGGATGCGATTTTAAAATATCCGGGCGATCTTTCATTAAAAAATAAAGATTCCCCATGACTTCA
CAGCTAAAGGTATCGGTATTTTGAGTGATACGTAACAATTCGTTCTCTTCGTTTTGATCCATGATGCGAA
GAATAATGGTGGCATCATTTTCATGAGGATTATGAACCTGAAATCTATCTCTTTGCGATGCGCAGGCTAA
CTCTTTCAACTCAAAAAAAATCTCTGTAAGCCGCTCTCGTGTGGGGGCGCGTTCGGCAAACAACATCTCA
TGTAGACAACGGTCCGCTTTTGCTTTGCCAGTAGAAAAAAAGAAGTCTTTAATTTTTTCCCATAAAACTT
TCCACCATGCTTCTTTCGTATTCCTTGGGGAGTTGGTAAGGATTTCACTTTTTAAAAAACCATTCCCTAT
AGTAATCGGCATATTAATCTCACTTATACTGGAGTAAAAATGACTACATAATTGATTAAATCGACCCTTT
TTATCTCAACTGCGGGCGCATCGGATGTAATATAATTTTTAAAAGAGACTGGCAATCAGTATAAAACCTG
AGAGCTTCGCGTATAAACGCATTACTGTCTGTGATAGCGTCGCTACAGGTAAAAATAAAAGAAGGACTAC
CGCGGATGATGTTGTAGATTTGCAATACTGGCGGCAACTTCTTTCATGCGTTTTTTATGCCGAAGGCATG
AAGTTTACCCTTGAATAAACTTCATGCCTGGATGCGTGTGGATTTGTTAGCGTTGCGCAATTAATCGCTT
ATATCACTCACCTGGTACCCAATTCGCCCTATAGTGAGTCGTATTACGCGCGCTCACTGGCCGTCGTTTT
ACAACGTCGTGACTGGGAAAACCCTGGCGTTACCCAACTTAATCGCCTTGCAGCACATCCCCCTTTCGCC
AGCTGGCGTAATAGCGAAGAGGCCCGCACCGATCGCCCTTCCCAACAGTTGCGCAGCCTGAATGGCGAAT
GGG
[124 nt withheld, positions 6514-6637]
C
[91 nt withheld, positions 6639-6729]
A
[49 nt withheld, positions 6731-6779]
CCTTTGACGTTGGAGTCCACGTTCTTT
[37 nt withheld, positions 6807-6843]
ACCCTATCTCGGTCTATTCTTTTGATTTATAAGGGATTTTGCCGATTTCGGCCTATTGGTTAAAAAATGA
GCTGATTTAACAAAAATTTAACGCGAATTTTAACAAAATATTAACGCTTACAATTTAGGTGGCACTTTTC
GGGGAAATGTGCGCGGAACCCCTATTTGTTTATTTTTCTAAATACATTCAAATATGTATCCGCTCATGAG
ACAATAACCCTGATAAATGCTTCAATAATATTGAAAAAGGAAGAGTATGAGTATTCAACATTTCCGTGTC
GCCCTTATTCCCTTTTTTGCGGCATTTTGCCTTCCTGTTTTTGCTCACCCAGAAACGCTGGTGAAAGTAA
AAGATGCTGAAGATCAGTTGGGTGCACGAGTGGGTTACATCGAACTGGATCTCAACAGCGGTAAGATCCT
TGAGAGTTTTCGCCCCGAAGAACGTTTTCCAATGATGAGCACTTTTAAAGTTCTGCTATGTGGCGCGGTA
TTATCCCGTATTGACGCCGGGCAAGAGCAACTCGGTCGCCGCATACACTATTCTCAGAATGACTTGGTTG
AGTACTCACCAGTCACAGAAAAGCATCTTACGGATGGCATGACAGTAAGAGAATTATGCAGTGCTGCCAT
AACCATGAGTGATAACACTGCGGCCAACTTACTTCTGACAACGATCGGAGGACCGAAGGAGCTAACCGCT
TTTTTGCACAACATGGGGGATCATGTAACTCGCCTTGATCGCTGGGAACCGGAGCTGAATGAAGCCATAC
CAAACGACGAGCGTGACACCACGATGCCTGTAGCAATGGCAACAACGTTGCGCAAACTATTAACTGGCGA
A
